Addgene plasmid #174392: pcDNA3.1-Flag-stm2585_Y167F
Purpose: S. Typhimurium gene stm2585 (sarA/steE) codon-optimized for mammalian expression with STAT3-binding YxxQ motif mutated to FxxQ
Depositing lab: Dennis Ko. Depositing organization: Duke University. Publication: The Salmonella Secreted Effector SarA/SteE Mimics Cytokine Receptor Signaling to Activate STAT3. Gibbs KD, Washington EJ, Jaslow SL, Bourgeois JS, Foster MW, Guo R, Brennan RG, Ko DC. Cell Host Microbe. 2020 Jan 8;27(1):129-139.e4. doi: 10.1016/j.chom.2019.11.012. Epub 2019 Dec 31. PubMed 31901521.
Backbone
  Vector backbone: pcDNA3.1
  Total vector size (bp): 5990
  Vector type: Mammalian Expression
Growth in bacteria
  Bacterial resistance: Ampicillin, 100 μg/mL
  Growth temperature: 37°C
  Growth strain: DH5alpha
  Copy number: High Copy
Gene/Insert
  Gene/Insert name: stm2585 (alt names: sarA; steE)
  Species: Salmonella enterica ser. Typhimurium
  Insert size (bp): 573
  Mutation: Tyr 167 changed to Phe
  Tag / fusion protein: Flag (N terminal on insert)
Resource information
  A portion of this plasmid was derived from a plasmid made by: GenScript
Terms and licenses: Academic/Nonprofit Terms; Industry Terms: Not Available to Industry
How to cite: pcDNA3.1-Flag-stm2585_Y167F was a gift from Dennis Ko (Addgene plasmid # 174392 ; http://n2t.net/addgene:174392 ; RRID:Addgene_174392)
