[The description below was written by a language model from this plasmid's Addgene catalogue record and pLannotate feature annotations shown in this document.]
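Description:
pcDNA3.1-Flag-stm2585_Y167F is a mammalian expression plasmid of about 6 kb built on the pcDNA3.1 backbone. It carries a mutant form of the Salmonella enterica serovar Typhimurium secreted effector gene stm2585, also known as sarA or steE. In E. coli it replicates from a high-copy ColE1/pUC-type origin and is selected with ampicillin through the β-lactamase gene and its native promoter. An f1 origin is also present and allows single-stranded DNA production. For selection in mammalian cells, an SV40 enhancer/early promoter drives a neomycin phosphotransferase gene followed by an SV40 polyadenylation signal, which permits G418 selection of stable transfectants. Several small annotated fragments (a short HIV-1 LTR match, partial ble, lacI and bom segments, and lac promoter/operator elements) appear to be backbone remnants or short similarity hits rather than functional parts of the design.

The expression cassette consists of the human cytomegalovirus immediate-early enhancer and promoter, a T7 promoter, the effector coding sequence and a bovine growth hormone polyadenylation signal. The 573 bp insert is codon-optimized for mammalian cells and carries an N-terminal Flag tag for detection or immunoprecipitation. The tag is not separately annotated in the feature table, which marks only the sarA-homologous region. The defining change is tyrosine 167 to phenylalanine, which converts the STAT3-binding YxxQ motif to FxxQ and removes the residue that could be phosphorylated. The associated study describes the effector as mimicking cytokine receptor signalling to activate STAT3. This construct therefore likely serves as a motif-deficient comparator to the wild-type protein in transfected mammalian cells, for testing whether STAT3 binding and activation depend on that motif.
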