Features (pLannotate 1.2.2; 20 found; start..end, strand, type, name):
    121..500     +  enhancer       CMV enhancer: human cytomegalovirus immediate early enhancer
    501..704     +  promoter       CMV promoter: human cytomegalovirus (CMV) immediate early promoter
    700..733     +  LTR            5' LTR (truncated) (fragment): truncated 5' long terminal repeat (LTR) from HIV-1
    749..767     +  promoter       T7 promoter: promoter for bacteriophage T7 RNA polymerase
    854..1396    +  CDS            sarA: SARA_SALT1 - Also known as gogC From Salmonella typhimurium (strain 14028s / SGSC 2262).
   1476..1700    +  polyA_signal   bGH poly(A) signal: bovine growth hormone polyadenylation signal
   1704..1725    +  promoter       SV40 promoter (fragment): SV40 enhancer and early promoter
   1746..2174    +  rep_origin     f1 ori (sequence partly withheld): f1 bacteriophage origin of replication; arrow indicates direction of (+) strand synthesis
   2188..2517    +  promoter       SV40 promoter: SV40 enhancer and early promoter
   2584..3375    +  CDS            neo: KKA2_KLEPN - Also known as kan, nptII. Experimental evidence at protein level: Swiss-Prot protein existence level 1. Resistance to kanamycin, neomycin, paromomycin, ribostamycin, butirosin and gentamicin B. From Klebsiella pneumoniae.
   3399..3557    +  CDS            ble (fragment): BLE_KLEPN - Experimental evidence at protein level: Swiss-Prot protein existence level 1. Binding protein with a strong affinity to the bleomycin family of antibiotics. Binds to CL990; an antimitotic-antibiotic compound. From Klebsiella pneumoniae.
   3552..3673    +  polyA_signal   SV40 poly(A) signal: SV40 polyadenylation signal
   3746..3762    -  protein_bind   lac operator: The lac repressor binds to the lac operator to inhibit transcription in E. coli. This inhibition can be relieved by adding lactose or isopropyl-β-D-thiogalactopyranoside (IPTG). lac repressor encoded by lacI
   3770..3800    -  promoter       lac promoter: promoter for the E. coli lac operon
   3815..3836    -  protein_bind   CAP binding site: CAP binding activates transcription in the presence of cAMP. E. coli catabolite activator protein
   3849..3941    -  CDS            lacI (fragment): lac repressor; lacI; The lac repressor binds to the lac operator to inhibit transcription in E. coli. This inhibition can be relieved by adding lactose or isopropyl-β-D-thiogalactopyranoside (IPTG).
   4124..4712    -  rep_origin     ori: high-copy-number ColE1/pMB1/pBR322/pUC origin of replication
   4883..5743    -  CDS            AmpR: β-lactamase; bla; confers resistance to ampicillin, carbenicillin, and related antibiotics
   5744..5848    -  promoter       AmpR promoter: bla
   5907..5959    -  misc_feature   bom (fragment): basis of mobility region from pBR322
>Addgene plasmid #174392 | pcDNA3.1-Flag-stm2585_Y167F | addgene full sequence | sequence record 341881 | Addgene NGS Result
AGTGCGCGAGCAAAATTTAAGCTACAACAAGGCAAGGCTTGACCGACAATTGCATGAAGAATCTGCTTAG
GGTTAGGCGTTTTGCGCTGCTTCGCGATGTACGGGCCAGATATACGCGTTGACATTGATTATTGACTAGT
TATTAATAGTAATCAATTACGGGGTCATTAGTTCATAGCCCATATATGGAGTTCCGCGTTACATAACTTA
CGGTAAATGGCCCGCCTGGCTGACCGCCCAACGACCCCCGCCCATTGACGTCAATAATGACGTATGTTCC
CATAGTAACGCCAATAGGGACTTTCCATTGACGTCAATGGGTGGAGTATTTACGGTAAACTGCCCACTTG
GCAGTACATCAAGTGTATCATATGCCAAGTACGCCCCCTATTGACGTCAATGACGGTAAATGGCCCGCCT
GGCATTATGCCCAGTACATGACCTTATGGGACTTTCCTACTTGGCAGTACATCTACGTATTAGTCATCGC
TATTACCATGGTGATGCGGTTTTGGCAGTACATCAATGGGCGTGGATAGCGGTTTGACTCACGGGGATTT
CCAAGTCTCCACCCCATTGACGTCAATGGGAGTTTGTTTTGGCACCAAAATCAACGGGACTTTCCAAAAT
GTCGTAACAACTCCGCCCCATTGACGCAAATGGGCGGTAGGCGTGTACGGTGGGAGGTCTATATAAGCAG
AGCTCTCTGGCTAACTAGAGAACCCACTGCTTACTGGCTTATCGAAATTAATACGACTCACTATAGGGAG
ACCCAAGCTGGCTAGCGTTTAAACTTAAGCTTGGTACCGAGCTCGGATCCGCCACCATGGACTATAAGGA
CGACGACGATAAAATGATGCGATTTGTCTACATCTACATTCTGGTCATCTATGGGAGCTACCTGTGGTTC
AGCCTGGGCGGGAACATGTTCACAATCAACTCAACTAATAGGGTGGCCAGCACCATTGCCCCTTACGCTT
GCGTGAGCGACGTGAACCTGGAAGATAAGGCAACCTTCCTGGACGAGCACACATCCATCCATGCCAATGA
TAGCTCCCTGCAGTGTTTTGTGCTGAACGACCAGCACGTCCCACAGAATACTCTGGCTACCGATGTGGAA
GGATACAATCGGGGCCTGCAGGAGAGAATCTCCCTGGAATATCAGCCACTGGAGTCTATCGTGTTCCTGC
TGGGGACTCCCGCTGTCCTGGAGACCAAAGAATCACTGAGCCTGCCCGTCAGTCCTGACGCACTGACACA
GAAGCTGCTGTCTATTTCTAGTAACGATGAGTGCAAACTGTCCGGCTCTACTAGTTGTACCACACCCGCC
AGCCATAATCCCCCAAGCGGCTTCATTGCTCAGTATCGGCACAGCGCAGAGGTGTTTCCAGACGAGTAAG
AATTCTGCAGATATCCAGCACAGTGGCGGCCGCTCGAGTCTAGAGGGCCCGTTTAAACCCGCTGATCAGC
CTCGACTGTGCCTTCTAGTTGCCAGCCATCTGTTGTTTGCCCCTCCCCCGTGCCTTCCTTGACCCTGGAA
GGTGCCACTCCCACTGTCCTTTCCTAATAAAATGAGGAAATTGCATCGCATTGTCTGAGTAGGTGTCATT
CTATTCTGGGGGGTGGGGTGGGGCAGGACAGCAAGGGGGAGGATTGGGAAGACAATAGCAGGCATGCTGG
GGATGCGGTGGGCTCTATGGCTTCTGAGGCGGAAAGAACCAGCTGGGGCTCTAGGGGGTATCCCC
[124 nt withheld, positions 1746-1869]
C
[91 nt withheld, positions 1871-1961]
A
[49 nt withheld, positions 1963-2011]
CCTTTGACGTTGGAGTCCACGTTCTTT
[37 nt withheld, positions 2039-2075]
ACCCTATCTCGGTCTATTCTTTTGATTTATAAGGGATTTTGCCGATTTCGGCCTATTGGTTAAAAAATGA
GCTGATTTAACAAAAATTTAACGCGAATTAATTCTGTGGAATGTGTGTCAGTTAGGGTGTGGAAAGTCCC
CAGGCTCCCCAGCAGGCAGAAGTATGCAAAGCATGCATCTCAATTAGTCAGCAACCAGGTGTGGAAAGTC
CCCAGGCTCCCCAGCAGGCAGAAGTATGCAAAGCATGCATCTCAATTAGTCAGCAACCATAGTCCCGCCC
CTAACTCCGCCCATCCCGCCCCTAACTCCGCCCAGTTCCGCCCATTCTCCGCCCCATGGCTGACTAATTT
TTTTTATTTATGCAGAGGCCGAGGCCGCCTCTGCCTCTGAGCTATTCCAGAAGTAGTGAGGAGGCTTTTT
TGGAGGCCTAGGCTTTTGCAAAAAGCTCCCGGGAGCTTGTATATCCATTTTCGGATCTGATCAAGAGACA
GGATGAGGATCGTTTCGCATGATTGAACAAGATGGATTGCACGCAGGTTCTCCGGCCGCTTGGGTGGAGA
GGCTATTCGGCTATGACTGGGCACAACAGACAATCGGCTGCTCTGATGCCGCCGTGTTCCGGCTGTCAGC
GCAGGGGCGCCCGGTTCTTTTTGTCAAGACCGACCTGTCCGGTGCCCTGAATGAACTGCAGGACGAGGCA
GCGCGGCTATCGTGGCTGGCCACGACGGGCGTTCCTTGCGCAGCTGTGCTCGACGTTGTCACTGAAGCGG
GAAGGGACTGGCTGCTATTGGGCGAAGTGCCGGGGCAGGATCTCCTGTCATCTCACCTTGCTCCTGCCGA
GAAAGTATCCATCATGGCTGATGCAATGCGGCGGCTGCATACGCTTGATCCGGCTACCTGCCCATTCGAC
CACCAAGCGAAACATCGCATCGAGCGAGCACGTACTCGGATGGAAGCCGGTCTTGTCGATCAGGATGATC
TGGACGAAGAGCATCAGGGGCTCGCGCCAGCCGAACTGTTCGCCAGGCTCAAGGCGCGCATGCCCGACGG
CGAGGATCTCGTCGTGACCCATGGCGATGCCTGCTTGCCGAATATCATGGTGGAAAATGGCCGCTTTTCT
GGATTCATCGACTGTGGCCGGCTGGGTGTGGCGGACCGCTATCAGGACATAGCGTTGGCTACCCGTGATA
TTGCTGAAGAGCTTGGCGGCGAATGGGCTGACCGCTTCCTCGTGCTTTACGGTATCGCCGCTCCCGATTC
GCAGCGCATCGCCTTCTATCGCCTTCTTGACGAGTTCTTCTGAGCGGGACTCTGGGGTTCGAAATGACCG
ACCAAGCGACGCCCAACCTGCCATCACGAGATTTCGATTCCACCGCCGCCTTCTATGAAAGGTTGGGCTT
CGGAATCGTTTTCCGGGACGCCGGCTGGATGATCCTCCAGCGCGGGGATCTCATGCTGGAGTTCTTCGCC
CACCCCAACTTGTTTATTGCAGCTTATAATGGTTACAAATAAAGCAATAGCATCACAAATTTCACAAATA
AAGCATTTTTTTCACTGCATTCTAGTTGTGGTTTGTCCAAACTCATCAATGTATCTTATCATGTCTGTAT
ACCGTCGACCTCTAGCTAGAGCTTGGCGTAATCATGGTCATAGCTGTTTCCTGTGTGAAATTGTTATCCG
CTCACAATTCCACACAACATACGAGCCGGAAGCATAAAGTGTAAAGCCTGGGGTGCCTAATGAGTGAGCT
AACTCACATTAATTGCGTTGCGCTCACTGCCCGCTTTCCAGTCGGGAAACCTGTCGTGCCAGCTGCATTA
ATGAATCGGCCAACGCGCGGGGAGAGGCGGTTTGCGTATTGGGCGCTCTTCCGCTTCCTCGCTCACTGAC
TCGCTGCGCTCGGTCGTTCGGCTGCGGCGAGCGGTATCAGCTCACTCAAAGGCGGTAATACGGTTATCCA
CAGAATCAGGGGATAACGCAGGAAAGAACATGTGAGCAAAAGGCCAGCAAAAGGCCAGGAACCGTAAAAA
GGCCGCGTTGCTGGCGTTTTTCCATAGGCTCCGCCCCCCTGACGAGCATCACAAAAATCGACGCTCAAGT
CAGAGGTGGCGAAACCCGACAGGACTATAAAGATACCAGGCGTTTCCCCCTGGAAGCTCCCTCGTGCGCT
CTCCTGTTCCGACCCTGCCGCTTACCGGATACCTGTCCGCCTTTCTCCCTTCGGGAAGCGTGGCGCTTTC
TCATAGCTCACGCTGTAGGTATCTCAGTTCGGTGTAGGTCGTTCGCTCCAAGCTGGGCTGTGTGCACGAA
CCCCCCGTTCAGCCCGACCGCTGCGCCTTATCCGGTAACTATCGTCTTGAGTCCAACCCGGTAAGACACG
ACTTATCGCCACTGGCAGCAGCCACTGGTAACAGGATTAGCAGAGCGAGGTATGTAGGCGGTGCTACAGA
GTTCTTGAAGTGGTGGCCTAACTACGGCTACACTAGAAGAACAGTATTTGGTATCTGCGCTCTGCTGAAG
CCAGTTACCTTCGGAAAAAGAGTTGGTAGCTCTTGATCCGGCAAACAAACCACCGCTGGTAGCGGTGGTT
TTTTTGTTTGCAAGCAGCAGATTACGCGCAGAAAAAAAGGATCTCAAGAAGATCCTTTGATCTTTTCTAC
GGGGTCTGACGCTCAGTGGAACGAAAACTCACGTTAAGGGATTTTGGTCATGAGATTATCAAAAAGGATC
TTCACCTAGATCCTTTTAAATTAAAAATGAAGTTTTAAATCAATCTAAAGTATATATGAGTAAACTTGGT
CTGACAGTTACCAATGCTTAATCAGTGAGGCACCTATCTCAGCGATCTGTCTATTTCGTTCATCCATAGT
TGCCTGACTCCCCGTCGTGTAGATAACTACGATACGGGAGGGCTTACCATCTGGCCCCAGTGCTGCAATG
ATACCGCGAGACCCACGCTCACCGGCTCCAGATTTATCAGCAATAAACCAGCCAGCCGGAAGGGCCGAGC
GCAGAAGTGGTCCTGCAACTTTATCCGCCTCCATCCAGTCTATTAATTGTTGCCGGGAAGCTAGAGTAAG
TAGTTCGCCAGTTAATAGTTTGCGCAACGTTGTTGCCATTGCTACAGGCATCGTGGTGTCACGCTCGTCG
TTTGGTATGGCTTCATTCAGCTCCGGTTCCCAACGATCAAGGCGAGTTACATGATCCCCCATGTTGTGCA
AAAAAGCGGTTAGCTCCTTCGGTCCTCCGATCGTTGTCAGAAGTAAGTTGGCCGCAGTGTTATCACTCAT
GGTTATGGCAGCACTGCATAATTCTCTTACTGTCATGCCATCCGTAAGATGCTTTTCTGTGACTGGTGAG
TACTCAACCAAGTCATTCTGAGAATAGTGTATGCGGCGACCGAGTTGCTCTTGCCCGGCGTCAATACGGG
ATAATACCGCGCCACATAGCAGAACTTTAAAAGTGCTCATCATTGGAAAACGTTCTTCGGGGCGAAAACT
CTCAAGGATCTTACCGCTGTTGAGATCCAGTTCGATGTAACCCACTCGTGCACCCAACTGATCTTCAGCA
TCTTTTACTTTCACCAGCGTTTCTGGGTGAGCAAAAACAGGAAGGCAAAATGCCGCAAAAAAGGGAATAA
GGGCGACACGGAAATGTTGAATACTCATACTCTTCCTTTTTCAATATTATTGAAGCATTTATCAGGGTTA
TTGTCTCATGAGCGGATACATATTTGAATGTATTTAGAAAAATAAACAAATAGGGGTTCCGCGCACATTT
CCCCGAAAAGTGCCACCTGACGTCGACGGATCGGGAGATCTCCCGATCCCCTATGGTGCACTCTCAGTAC
AATCTGCTCTGATGCCGCATAGTTAAGCCAGTATCTGCTCCCTGCTTGTGTGTTGGAGGTCGCTGAGT
